>Addgene plasmid #231748 | pBIG1a-PAF1C-CDC73deltaKIM | addgene full sequence | sequence record 463628 | Addgene NGS Result
TAAAAAGGCCGCGTTGCTGGCGTTTTTCCATAGGCTCCGCCCCCCTGACGAGCATCACAAAAATCGACGC
TCAAGTCAGAGGTGGCGAAACCCGACAGGACTATAAAGATACCAGGCGTTTCCCCCTGGAAGCTCCCTCG
TGCGCTCTCCTGTTCCGACCCTGCCGCTTACCGGATACCTGTCCGCCTTTCTCCCTTCGGGAAGCGTGGC
GCTTTCTCATAGCTCACGCTGTAGGTATCTCAGTTCGGTGTAGGTCGTTCGCTCCAAGCTGGGCTGTGTG
CACGAACCCCCCGTTCAGCCCGACCGCTGCGCCTTATCCGGTAACTATCGTCTTGAGTCCAACCCGGTAA
GACACGACTTATCGCCACTGGCAGCAGCCACTGGTAACAGGATTAGCAGAGCGAGGTATGTAGGCGGTGC
TACAGAGTTCTTGAAGTGGTGGCCTAACTACGGCTACACTAGAAGAATAGTATTTGGTATCTGCGCTCTG
CTGAAGCCAGTTACCTTCGGAAAAAGAGTTGGTAGCTCTTGATCCGGCAAACAAACCACCGCTGGTAGCG
GTGGTTTTTTTGTTTGCAAGCAGCAGATTACGCGCAGAAAAAAAGGATCTCAAGAAGATCCTTTGATCTT
TTCTACGGGGTCTGACGCTCAGTGGAACGAAAACTCACGTTAAGGGATTTTGGTCATGAGATTATCAAAA
AGGATCTTCACCTAGATCCTTTTAAATTAAAAATGAAGTTTTAAATCAATCTAAAGTATATATGAGTAAA
CTTGGTCTGACAGTTACCAATGCTTAATCAGTGAGGCACCTATCTCAGCGATCTGTCTATTTCGTTCATC
CATAGTTGCCTGACTCCCCGTCGTGTAGATAACTACGATACGGGAGGGCTTACCATCTGGCCCCAGTGCT
GCAATGATACCGCGAGACCCACGCTCACCGGCTCCAGATTTATCAGCAATAAACCAGCCAGCCGGAAGGG
CCGAGCGCAGAAGTGGTCCTGCAACTTTATCCGCCTCCATCCAGTCTATTAATTGTTGCCGGGAAGCTAG
AGTAAGTAGTTCGCCAGTTAATAGTTTGCGCAACGTTGTTGCCATTGCTACAGGCATCGTGGTGTCACGC
TCGTCGTTTGGTATGGCTTCATTCAGCTCCGGTTCCCAACGATCAAGGCGAGTTACATGATCCCCCATGT
TGTGCAAAAAAGCGGTTAGCTCCTTCGGTCCTCCGATCGTTGTCAGAAGTAAGTTGGCCGCAGTGTTATC
ACTCATGGTTATGGCAGCACTGCATAATTCTCTTACTGTCATGCCATCCGTAAGATGCTTTTCTGTGACT
GGTGAGTACTCAACCAAGTCATTCTGAGAATAGTGTATGCGGCGACCGAGTTGCTCTTGCCCGGCGTCAA
TACGGGATAATACCGCGCCACATAGCAGAACTTTAAAAGTGCTCATCATTGGAAAACGTTCTTCGGGGCG
AAAACTCTCAAGGATCTTACCGCTGTTGAGATCCAGTTCGATGTAACCCACTCGTGCACCCAACTGATCT
TCAGCATCTTTTACTTTCACCAGCGTTTCTGGGTGAGCAAAAACAGGAAGGCAAAATGCCGCAAAAAAGG
GAATAAGGGCGACACGGAAATGTTGAATACTCATACTCTTCCTTTTTCAATATTATTGAAGCATTTATCA
GGGTTATTGTCTCATGAGCGGATACATATTTGAATGTATTTAGAAAAATAAACAAATAGGGGTTCCGCGC
ACATTTCCCCGAAAAGTGCCACCTAAATTGTAAGCGTTAATATTTTGTTAAAATTCGCGTTAAATTTTTG
TTAAATCAGCTCATTTTTTAACCAATAGGCCGAAATCGGCAAAATCCCTTATAAATCAAAAGAATAGACC
GAGATAGGGT
[37 nt withheld, positions 1901-1937]
AAGAACGTGGACTCCAACGTCAAAGG
[49 nt withheld, positions 1964-2012]
T
[91 nt withheld, positions 2014-2104]
G
[124 nt withheld, positions 2106-2229]
CCCATTCGCCAATCCGTCGGCTTGAACGAATTGTTAGACATTATTTGCCGACTACCTTGGTGATCTCGCC
TTTCACGTAGTGGACAAATTCTTCCAACTGATCTGCGCGCGAGGCCAAGCGATCTTCTTCTTGTCCAAGA
TAAGCCTGTCTAGCTTCAAGTATGACGGGCTGATACTGGGCCGGCAGGCGCTCCATTGCCCAGTCGGCAG
CGACATCCTTCGGCGCGATTTTGCCGGTTACTGCGCTGTACCAAATGCGGGACAACGTAAGCACTACATT
TCGCTCATCGCCAGCCCAGTCGGGCGGCGAGTTCCATAGCGTTAAGGTTTCATTTAGCGCCTCAAATAGA
TCCTGTTCAGGAACCGGATCAAAGAGTTCCTCCGCCGCTGGACCTACCAAGGCAACGCTATGTTCTCTTG
CTTTTGTCAGCAAGATAGCCAGATCAATGTCGATCGTGGCTGGCTCGAAGATACCTGCAAGAATGTCATT
GCGCTGCCATTCTCCAAATTGCAGTTCGCGCTTAGCTGGATAACGCCACGGAATGATGTCGTCGTGCACA
ACAATGGTGACTTCTACAGCGCGGAGAATCTCGCTCTCTCCAGGGGAAGCCGAAGTTTCCAAAAGGTCGT
TGATCAAAGCTCGCCGCGTTGTTTCATCAAGCCTTACGGTCACCGTAACCAGCAAATCAATATCACTGTG
TGGCTTCAGGCCGCCATCCACTGCGGAGCCGTACAAATGTACGGCCAGCAACGTCGGTTCGAGATGGCGC
TCGATGACGCCAACTACCTCTGATAGTTGAGTCGATACTTCGGCGATCACCGCTTCCCTCATGATGTTTA
ACTTTGTTTTAGGGCGACTGCCCTGCTGCGTAACATCGTTGCTGCTCCATAACATCAAACATCGACCCAC
GGCGTAACGCGCTTGCTGCTTGGATGCCCGAGGCATAGACTGTACCCCAAAAAAACAGTCATAACAAGCC
ATGAAAACCGCCACTGCGCCGTTACCACCGCTGCGTTCGGTCAAGGTTCTGGACCAGTTGCGTGAGCGCA
TACGCTACTTACCGGTTTATTGACTACCGGAAGCAGTGTGACCGTGTGCTTCTCAAATGCCTGAGGCCAG
TTTGCTCAGGCTCTCCCCGTGGAGGTAATAATTGACGATATGATCATTTATTCTGCCTCCCAGTTCAGGC
TGCAAATAAGCGTTGATATTCAGTCAATTACAAACATTAATAACGAAGAGATGACAGAAAAATTTTCATT
CTGTGACAGAGAAAAAGTAGCCGAAGATGACGGTTTGTCACATGGAGTTGGCAGGATGTTTGATTAAAAA
CATAACAGGAAGAAAAATGCCCCGCTGTGGGCGGACAAAATAGTTGGGAACTGGGAGGGGTGGAAATGGA
GTTTTTAAGGATTATTTAGGGAAGAGTGACAAAATAGATGGGAACTGGGTGTAGCGTCGTAAGCTAATAC
GAAAATTAAAAATGACAAAATAGTTTGGAACTAGATTTCACTTATCTGGTTCGGATCTCCTGTTTAAACC
CCGATTGAGATATAGTTTTTAATTAACCCGTAGTGGCTATGGCAGGGCTTGCCGCCCCGACGTTGGCTGC
GAGCCCTGGGCCTTCACCCGAACTTGGGGGTTGGGGTGGGGAAAAGGAAGAAACGCGGGCGTATTGGTCC
CAATGGGGTCTCGGTGGGGTATCGACGTAACCCCGATTGAGATATAGATTTATTTAAATGGTTATGATAG
TTATTGCTCAGCGGTGGCAGCAGCCAACTCAGCTTCCTTTCGGGCTTTGTTAGCAGCCGGATCTTCTAGG
CTCAAGCAGTGATCAGATCCAGACATGATAAGATACATTGATGAGTTTGGACAAACCACAACTAGAATGC
AGTGAAAAAAATGCTTTATTTGTGAAATTTGTGATGCTATTGCTTTATTTGTAACCATTATAAGCTGCAA
TAAACAAGTTAACAACAACAATTGCATTCATTTTATGTTTCAGGTTCAGGGGGAGGTGTGGGAGGTTTTT
TAAAGCAAGTAAAACCTCTACAAATGTGGTATGGCTGATTATGATCCTCTAGTACTTCTCGACAAGCTTT
TA
[915 nt withheld, positions 4332-5246]
GGATCCGCGCCCGATGGTGGGACGGTATGAATAATCCGGAATATTTATAGGTTTTTTTATTACAAAACTG
TTACGAAAACAGTAAAATACTTATTTATTTGCGAGATGGTTATCATTTTAATTATCTCCATGATCTATTA
ATATTCCGGAGTAGGTCGATTTAAACCAAGTCAATGTCAGTGTTTATTTAAATGGTTATGATAGTTATTG
CTCAGCGGTGGCAGCAGCCAACTCAGCTTCCTTTCGGGCTTTGTTAGCAGCCGGATCTTCTAGGCTCAAG
CAGTGATCAGATCCAGACATGATAAGATACATTGATGAGTTTGGACAAACCACAACTAGAATGCAGTGAA
AAAAATGCTTTATTTGTGAAATTTGTGATGCTATTGCTTTATTTGTAACCATTATAAGCTGCAATAAACA
AGTTAACAACAACAATTGCATTCATTTTATGTTTCAGGTTCAGGGGGAGGTGTGGGAGGTTTTTTAAAGC
AAGTAAAACCTCTACAAATGTGGTATGGCTGATTATGATCCTCTAGTACTTCTCGACAAGCTTTCA
[1593 nt withheld, positions 5803-7395]
GGATCCGCGCCCGATGGTGGGACGGTATGAATAATCCGGAATATTTATAGGTTTTTTTATTACAAAACTG
TTACGAAAACAGTAAAATACTTATTTATTTGCGAGATGGTTATCATTTTAATTATCTCCATGATCTATTA
ATATTCCGGAGTAGGTCGATTTAAACTAAGCTATGTGAACCGTTTATTTAAATGGTTATGATAGTTATTG
CTCAGCGGTGGCAGCAGCCAACTCAGCTTCCTTTCGGGCTTTGTTAGCAGCCGGATCTTCTAGGCTCAAG
CAGTGATCAGATCCAGACATGATAAGATACATTGATGAGTTTGGACAAACCACAACTAGAATGCAGTGAA
AAAAATGCTTTATTTGTGAAATTTGTGATGCTATTGCTTTATTTGTAACCATTATAAGCTGCAATAAACA
AGTTAACAACAACAATTGCATTCATTTTATGTTTCAGGTTCAGGGGGAGGTGTGGGAGGTTTTTTAAAGC
AAGTAAAACCTCTACAAATGTGGTATGGCTGATTATGATCCTCTAGTACTTCTCGACAAGCTTTCA
[1998 nt withheld, positions 7952-9949]
GGATCCGCGCCCGATGGTGGGACGGTATGAATAATCCGGAATATTTATAGGTTTTTTTATTACAAAACTG
TTACGAAAACAGTAAAATACTTATTTATTTGCGAGATGGTTATCATTTTAATTATCTCCATGATCTATTA
ATATTCCGGAGTAGGTCGATTTAAACATCAGGCATCATTAGGTTTATTTAAATGGTTATGATAGTTATTG
CTCAGCGGTGGCAGCAGCCAACTCAGCTTCCTTTCGGGCTTTGTTAGCAGCCGGATCTTCTAGGCTCAAG
CAGTGATCAGATCCAGACATGATAAGATACATTGATGAGTTTGGACAAACCACAACTAGAATGCAGTGAA
AAAAATGCTTTATTTGTGAAATTTGTGATGCTATTGCTTTATTTGTAACCATTATAAGCTGCAATAAACA
AGTTAACAACAACAATTGCATTCATTTTATGTTTCAGGTTCAGGGGGAGGTGTGGGAGGTTTTTTAAAGC
AAGTAAAACCTCTACAAATGTGGTATGGCTGATTATGATCCTCTAGTACTTCTCGACAAGCTTTCAGAAT
CTCAAGTGCGATTTATGCTTTACCATGTACCTGTCCAATGTTTCCCAAAACCGTAAGAACACTGGTCTAT
CCAAATGACGTTTGTGATAGCTGAGTTCTAATACTGTTACATCCCATTTCTGAACATTTGGATCCAGACG
AACTTCATCATACTTCAGATGGAAGGCTTTAATTTTAGCAAATATATCAACTGGTGATCCATCAGGCAAA
AGCCATGGCCAACCTTTGAACTGCCATGCAGGACCCTGCACAAAAACGGCTACAACGCGGTCCCAGTCTT
GAGGCATAAGTTTAAGGGGCTGGTCTACTACTCTATAAGGTACTGTAACACTAATTGCAGTGCCCCCTGG
TTGCATCTGGTCTTTTCTTCTTTGTATTAGAGTTTCATTTTCTCGTTGACAACCTTGTTTCTTCTTTTCA
TCTGATGGGACAAATTTCAGGTCCTGTAGAAGGTCTTTTGCATTAAGCATGGTTATTAAAGAGGTGGTAG
CTGCAGGAATTATGATAATGGGTGTTCGAGATCCTTTCTTCTGATTTGGGGGAGGTCTTGCTTGAGAAAC
TGGTCTTGGTACTGGCTGGGCTGCAGGAGTCTGAGTCTTCCGGGCAGATGCACCCTCGGCAGCTGGGATA
GGCTGTTTGGTGCGCAAAGTGGGATCCACAGGTGCTGCATTTGGGGCAGGTCGCTGTTCAGGTGCACGCC
CTTCTTCTCTGGCTTTTACAGATTGAAGAATTGCAAAAATGTTCTTGGAAAAATTCTTTCCTGTGCTTTG
TAAGATAGTTGTTCGTGTCCTCCATACTCTCTCTCTGCTGACAATATCTCGGGTCACATCTACCTCAGCA
TCCACAAAACTCCTCTGTTTAAGGGCAGTTATGTCATCATCTAGATCAGTCTTGATAGTAGATCTTTTCT
TAGCCATAATTTTGGCTTTGATTGCAGCAATTTTTTCCACTGACATAGCTTCAGACAAAGACCTAATCTG
TTCAGTCTGTACAATCCCTTCTTTGTGACCCTCCAAACGGGCAGCCAATCTCTCTTTATCAAGGCGCACA
CACTCTTCATCCTCAATTCGTGGTTTCTTTGCTTCTGCTAAAACTTCATCTGCAGCTCGTTTGACTTGAG
TAGATCGCTGAAGACCTATTTCTAAGGGAGCGCTTCTGTCTATACTTGCCGATGTTGACGCTTCACCATT
GAGATATCCAAGTAGATCTTTTCGATCAGGTCTTCTAACCACAGGAATATTTTCAGTAGCTGCACGTCGG
ACATAAACAGGATGAGAAAGGTGCACGTTATTAAGTAGAAATAAAATGGAATCCAATGTGTAGTACTCTC
TGGGTTGGCCTTCCTTTCCAGTCCCCCAAACAACATAGTTGGTCTTCACATTCTTGGGCCAGGAGAACTC
CCCGAAGATCACTTCGTCTCCCTTCACCACAATCTCCTTCTTCTGGATGTTGTACTGTCGCAGGACGCTA
AGCACGTCCGCCATGGGTCCCTGAAAGAGGACTTCAAGATCGAGCTTGTCATCGTCGTCCTTGTAGTCCA
TGGATCCGCGCCCGATGGTGGGACGGTATGAATAATCCGGAATATTTATAGGTTTTTTTATTACAAAACT
GTTACGAAAACAGTAAAATACTTATTTATTTGCGAGATGGTTATCATTTTAATTATCTCCATGATCTATT
AATATTCCGGAGTAGGTCGATTTAAACGTGCAATAGTATCCAGTTTATTTAAATGGTTATGATAGTTATT
GCTCAGCGGTGGCAGCAGCCAACTCAGCTTCCTTTCGGGCTTTGTTAGCAGCCGGATCTTCTAGGCTCAA
GCAGTGATCAGATCCAGACATGATAAGATACATTGATGAGTTTGGACAAACCACAACTAGAATGCAGTGA
AAAAAATGCTTTATTTGTGAAATTTGTGATGCTATTGCTTTATTTGTAACCATTATAAGCTGCAATAAAC
AAGTTAACAACAACAATTGCATTCATTTTATGTTTCAGGTTCAGGGGGAGGTGTGGGAGGTTTTTTAAAG
CAAGTAAAACCTCTACAAATGTGGTATGGCTGATTATGATCCTCTAGTACTTCTCGACAAGCTTTCACTT
TTCGAACTGCGGGTGGCTCCAGGGTCCCTGAAAGAGGACTTCAAGTGCACC
[3519 nt withheld, positions 12661-16179]
GGATCCGCGCCCGATGGTGGGACGGTATGAATAATCCGGAATATTTATAGGTTTTTTTATTACAAAACTG
TTACGAAAACAGTAAAATACTTATTTATTTGCGAGATGGTTATCATTTTAATTATCTCCATGATCTATTA
ATATTCCGGAGTAGGTCGATTTAAATCTTTAGACCATAGAGCGTTCACTTGACAGAGTGCCAGCCCTGGG
ACCGAACCCCGCGTTTATGAACAAACGACCCAACACCCGTGCGTTTTATTCTGTCTTTTTATTGCCGTCA
TAGCGCGGGTTCCTTCCGGTATTGTCTCCTTCCGTGTTTCAGTTAGCCTCGATAAAAACTTTAGACCATA
GAGCGTTTAAACCCAGATAACTTCGTATAATGTATGCTATACGAAGTTATGGTACCGCGGCCGCGTAGAG
GATCTGTTGATCAGCAGTTCAACCTGTTGATAGTACAAACAAAGCTGTAGCCAACCACTAGAACTATAGC
TAGAGTCCTGGGCGAACAAACGATGCTCGCCTTCCAGAAAACCGAGGATGCGAACCACTTCATCCGGGGT
CAGCACCACCGGCAAGCGCCGCGACGGCCGAGGTCTACCGATCTCCTGAAGCAAGGGCAGATCCGTGCAC
AGCACCTTGCCGTAGAAGAACAGCAAGGCCGCCAATGCCTGACGATGCGTGGAGACCGAAACCTTGCGCT
CGTTCGCCAGCCAGGACAGAAATGCCTCGACTTCGCTGCTGCCCAAGGTTGCCGGGTGACGCACACCGTG
GAAACGGATGAAGGCACAAACCCAGTTGACATAAGCCTGTTCGGTTCGTAAACTGTAATGCAAGTAGCGT
ATGCGCTCACGCAACTGGTCCAGAACCTTGACCGAACGCAGCGGTGGTAACGGCGCAGTGGCGGTTTTCA
TGGCTTGTTATGACTGTTTTTTTGTACAGTCTATGCCTCGGGCATCCAAGCAGCAAGCGCGTTACGCCGT
GGGTCGATGTTTGATGTTATGGAGCAGCAACGATGTTACGCAGCAGCAACGATGTTACGCAGCAGGGCAG
TCGCCCTAAAACAAAGTTAGGTGGCTCAAGTATGGGCATCATTCGCACATGTAGGCTCGGCCCTGACCAA
GTCAAATCCATGCGGGCTGCTCTTGATCTTTTCGGTCGTGAGTTCGGAGACGTAGCCACCTACTCCCAAC
ATCAGCCGGACTCCGATTACCTCGGGAACTTGCTCCGTAGTAAGACATTCATCGCGCTTGCTGCCTTCGA
CCAAGAAGCGGTTGTTGGCGCTCTCGCGGCTTACGTTCTGCCCAAGTTTGAGCAGCCGCGTAGTGAGATC
TATATCTATGATCTCGCAGTCTCCGGCGAGCACCGGAGGCAGGGCATTGCCACCGCGCTCATCAATCTCC
TCAAGCATGAGGCCAACGCGCTTGGTGCTTATGTGATCTACGTGCAAGCAGATTACGGTGACGATCCCGC
AGTGGCTCTCTATACAAAGTTGGGCATACGGGAAGAAGTGATGCACTTTGATATCGACCCAAGTACCGCC
ACCTAACAATTCGTTCAAGCCGAGATCGGCTTCCCGGCCGCGGAGTTGTTCGGTAAATTGTCACAACGCC
GCGAATATAGTCTTTACCATGCCCTTGGCCACGCCCCTCTTTAATACGACGGGCAATTTGCACTTCAGAA
AATGAAGAGTTTGCTTTAGCCATAACAAAAGTCCAGTATGCTTTTTCACAGCATAACTGGACTGATTTCA
GTTTACAACTATTCTGTCTAGTTTAAGACTTTATTGTCATAGTTTAGATCTATTTTGTTCAGTTTAAGAC
TTTATTGTCCGCCCACACCCGCTTACGCAGGGCATCCATTTATTACTCAACCGTAACCGATTTTGCCAGG
TTACGCGGCTGGTCTATGCGGTGTGAAATACCGCACAGATGCGTAAGGAGAAAATACCGCATCAGGCGCT
CTTCCGCTTCCTCGCTCACTGACTCGCTGCGCTCGGTCGTTCGGCTGCGGCGAGCGGTATCAGCTCACTC
AAAGGCGGTAATACGGTTATCCACAGAATCAGGGGATAACGCAGGAAAGAACATGTGAGCAAAAGGCCAG
CAAAAGGCCAGGAACCG
Features (pLannotate 1.2.2; 46 found; start..end, strand, type, name):
     25..613     -  rep_origin     ori: high-copy-number ColE1/pMB1/pBR322/pUC origin of replication
    784..1644    -  CDS            AmpR: β-lactamase; bla; confers resistance to ampicillin, carbenicillin, and related antibiotics
   1645..1749    -  promoter       AmpR promoter: bla
   1775..2229    -  rep_origin     f1 ori (sequence partly withheld): f1 bacteriophage origin of replication; arrow indicates direction of (+) strand synthesis
   2270..3061    -  CDS            SmR: aminoglycoside adenylyltransferase (Murphy, 1985); aadA; confers resistance to spectinomycin and streptomycin
   3068..3124    -  CDS            GmR (fragment): gentamycin acetyltransferase; aacC1; confers resistance to gentamycin
   3210..3290    +  CDS            int (fragment): INT2_ECOLX - Protein inferred from homology: Swiss-Prot protein existence level 3. Putative integrase believed to be involved in the insertion of antibiotic resistance genes into plasmids and transposons. From Escherichia coli.
   3585..3750    +  mobile_element Tn7L: mini-Tn7 element (left end of the Tn7 transposon) Tn7
   3987..4036    -  CDS            SET1 (fragment): solubility-enhancement tag derived from T7 phage gene 10B
   4065..4199    -  polyA_signal   SV40 poly(A) signal: SV40 polyadenylation signal
   4222..4305    -  CDS            large T antigen (fragment): large T antigen from SV40 (simian virus 40)
   4794..5246    -  CDS            WDR61 (fragment) (sequence withheld): WDR61_HUMAN - Experimental evidence at protein level: Swiss-Prot protein existence level 1. Component of the PAF1 complex (PAF1C) which has multiple functions during transcription by RNA polymerase II and is implicated in regulation of development and maintenance of embryonic stem cell pluripotency. PAF1C associates with RNA polymerase II through interaction with POLR2A CTD non-phosphorylated and 'Ser-2'- and 'Ser- 5'-phosphorylated forms and is involved in transcriptional elongation, acting both independently and synergistically with TCEA1 and in cooperation with the DSIF complex and HTATSF1.
   5289..5380    -  promoter       polyhedrin promoter: polh from Autographa californica; promoter for the baculovirus polyhedrin gene
   5458..5507    -  CDS            SET1 (fragment): solubility-enhancement tag derived from T7 phage gene 10B
   5536..5670    -  polyA_signal   SV40 poly(A) signal: SV40 polyadenylation signal
   5693..5776    -  CDS            large T antigen (fragment): large T antigen from SV40 (simian virus 40)
   5803..7395    -  CDS            PAF1 (sequence withheld): PAF1_HUMAN - Also known as PD2. Experimental evidence at protein level: Swiss-Prot protein existence level 1. Component of the PAF1 complex (PAF1C) which has multiple functions during transcription by RNA polymerase II and is implicated in regulation of development and maintenance of embryonic stem cell pluripotency. PAF1C associates with RNA polymerase II through interaction with POLR2A CTD non-phosphorylated and 'Ser-2'- and 'Ser- 5'-phosphorylated forms and is involved in transcriptional elongation, acting both independently and synergistically with TCEA1 and in cooperation with the DSIF co
   7438..7529    -  promoter       polyhedrin promoter: polh from Autographa californica; promoter for the baculovirus polyhedrin gene
   7607..7656    -  CDS            SET1 (fragment): solubility-enhancement tag derived from T7 phage gene 10B
   7685..7819    -  polyA_signal   SV40 poly(A) signal: SV40 polyadenylation signal
   7842..7925    -  CDS            large T antigen (fragment): large T antigen from SV40 (simian virus 40)
   8018..9949    -  CDS            LEO1 (sequence withheld): LEO1_HUMAN - Also known as RDL. Experimental evidence at protein level: Swiss-Prot protein existence level 1. Component of the PAF1 complex (PAF1C) which has multiple functions during transcription by RNA polymerase II and is implicated in regulation of development and maintenance of embryonic stem cell pluripotency. PAF1C associates with RNA polymerase II through interaction with POLR2A CTD non-phosphorylated and 'Ser-2'- and 'Ser- 5'-phosphorylated forms and is involved in transcriptional elongation, acting both independently and synergistically with TCEA1 and in cooperation with the DSIF co
   9992..10083   -  promoter       polyhedrin promoter: polh from Autographa californica; promoter for the baculovirus polyhedrin gene
  10161..10210   -  CDS            SET1 (fragment): solubility-enhancement tag derived from T7 phage gene 10B
  10239..10373   -  polyA_signal   SV40 poly(A) signal: SV40 polyadenylation signal
  10396..10479   -  CDS            large T antigen (fragment): large T antigen from SV40 (simian virus 40)
  10506..11993   -  CDS            CDC73 (fragment): CDC73_HUMAN - Also known as C1orf28, HRPT2. Experimental evidence at protein level: Swiss-Prot protein existence level 1. Tumor suppressor probably involved in transcriptional and post-transcriptional control pathways. May be involved in cell cycle progression through the regulation of cyclin D1/PRAD1 expression. Component of the PAF1 complex (PAF1C) which has multiple functions during transcription by RNA polymerase II and is implicated in regulation of development and maintenance of embryonic stem cell pluripotency. PAF1C associates with RNA polymerase II through interaction with POLR2A CTD
  11994..12017   -  CDS            HRV 3C site: recognition and cleavage site for human rhinovirus 3C and PreScission proteases
  12024..12044   -  CDS            FLAG (fragment): FLAG® epitope tag, followed by an enterokinase cleavage site
  12093..12184   -  promoter       polyhedrin promoter: polh from Autographa californica; promoter for the baculovirus polyhedrin gene
  12262..12311   -  CDS            SET1 (fragment): solubility-enhancement tag derived from T7 phage gene 10B
  12340..12474   -  polyA_signal   SV40 poly(A) signal: SV40 polyadenylation signal
  12497..12580   -  CDS            large T antigen (fragment): large T antigen from SV40 (simian virus 40)
  12607..12630   -  CDS            Strep-Tag II: peptide that binds Strep-Tactin®, an engineered form of streptavidin
  12631..12654   -  CDS            HRV 3C site: recognition and cleavage site for human rhinovirus 3C and PreScission proteases
  12661..16179   -  CDS            CTR9 (sequence withheld): CTR9_HUMAN - Also known as KIAA0155, SH2BP1. Experimental evidence at protein level: Swiss-Prot protein existence level 1. Component of the PAF1 complex (PAF1C) which has multiple functions during transcription by RNA polymerase II and is implicated in regulation of development and maintenance of embryonic stem cell pluripotency. PAF1C associates with RNA polymerase II through interaction with POLR2A CTD non-phosphorylated and 'Ser-2'- and 'Ser- 5'-phosphorylated forms and is involved in transcriptional elongation, acting both independently and synergistically with TCEA1 and in cooperation wit
  16222..16313   -  promoter       polyhedrin promoter: polh from Autographa californica; promoter for the baculovirus polyhedrin gene
  16408..16456   -  polyA_signal   HSV TK poly(A) signal: herpes simplex virus thymidine kinase polyadenylation signal (Cole and Stacy, 1985)
  16546..16579   -  protein_bind   loxP: Cre-mediated recombination occurs in the 8-bp core sequence (GCATACAT). Cre recombinase
  16608..16635   +  rep_origin     R6K γ ori (fragment): γ replication origin from E. coli plasmid R6K; requires the R6K initiator protein pi for replication
  16635..16997   +  CDS            YPR2_ECOLX (fragment): Protein predicted: Swiss-Prot protein existence level 4. From Escherichia coli.
  16975..17003   +  promoter       Pc promoter: intI1 (promoter lies within the coding sequence); class 1 integron promoter
  17192..17725   +  CDS            GmR: gentamycin acetyltransferase; aacC1; confers resistance to gentamycin
  17792..18016   +  mobile_element Tn7R: mini-Tn7 element (right end of the Tn7 transposon) Tn7
  18084..18135   +  misc_feature   bom (fragment): basis of mobility region from pBR322
  18140..18273   -  rep_origin     RSF ori (fragment): Plasmids containing the RSF 1030 origin of replication can be propagated in E. coli cells that contain additional plasmids with compatible origins.
