[The description below was written by a language model from this plasmid's Addgene catalogue record and pLannotate feature annotations shown in this document.]
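Description:
pBIG1a-PAF1C-CDC73deltaKIM is an 18.3 kb multigene baculovirus transfer plasmid built on the pBIG1a backbone for co-expressing the human PAF1 complex in insect cells. It is maintained in E. coli through a high-copy ColE1/pUC-type origin and selected with ampicillin. The feature table also shows an f1 origin, a spectinomycin/streptomycin resistance gene outside the transposon, and a gentamicin resistance gene placed between the Tn7L and Tn7R ends. These mini-Tn7 arms flank the whole expression region, so the cassettes and the gentamicin marker can be transposed together into a baculoviral bacmid to generate recombinant virus. A loxP site is also present next to the cassette array.

The payload is five tandem cassettes in the same orientation, each driven by its own baculovirus polyhedrin promoter and terminated by an SV40 polyadenylation signal. They encode CTR9, CDC73, LEO1, PAF1 and WDR61 (SKIC8), assembled by Gibson cloning. The catalogue lists both tags and the mutation under the CTR9 insert, but the annotation places them differently. CTR9 carries the C-terminal HRV 3C site and Strep-tag II, while the N-terminal FLAG tag and 3C site sit on CDC73. The deletion of residues 290–324 is in CDC73, the "deltaKIM" of the plasmid name, which fits that ORF being annotated as a fragment. WDR61 is also only partly matched by the annotation software, and the record does not explain why.

The two cleavable affinity tags on different subunits would allow tandem purification of the assembled complex. The associated publication concerns PAF1C-mediated activation of CDK12/13 kinase activity, which suggests use as a mutant complex for biochemical comparison with wild-type PAF1C.
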