Addgene plasmid #231748: pBIG1a-PAF1C-CDC73deltaKIM
Purpose: Protein expression in insect cells
Depositing lab: Jesper Svejstrup. Depositing organization: University of Copenhagen. Publication: PAF1C-mediated activation of CDK12/13 kinase activity is critical for CTD phosphorylation and transcript elongation. Lopez Martinez D, Todorovski I, Noe Gonzalez M, Rusimbi C, Blears D, Khallou N, Han Z, Dirac-Svejstrup AB, Svejstrup JQ. Mol Cell. 2025 May 15;85(10):1952-1967.e8. doi: 10.1016/j.molcel.2025.04.012. Epub 2025 May 1. PubMed 40315851.
Backbone
  Vector backbone: pBIG1a
  Vector type: Insect Expression
Growth in bacteria
  Bacterial resistance: Ampicillin, 100 μg/mL
  Growth temperature: 37°C
  Growth strain: DH5alpha
  Copy number: High Copy
Gene/Insert 1
  Gene/Insert name: CTR9
  Species: H. sapiens (human)
  Mutation: CDC73(delta290-324)
  Entrez Gene: CTR9 (a.k.a. SH2BP1, TSBP, p150, p150TSP)
  Tag / fusion protein: Flag-3C (N terminal on insert); 3C-Strep(II) (C terminal on insert)
  Cloning method: Gibson Cloning
Gene/Insert 2
  Gene/Insert name: CDC73
  Species: H. sapiens (human)
  Entrez Gene: CDC73 (a.k.a. C1orf28, FIHP, HPTJT, HRPT1, HRPT2, HYX)
Gene/Insert 3
  Gene/Insert name: PAF1
  Species: H. sapiens (human)
  Entrez Gene: PAF1 (a.k.a. F23149_1, PD2)
Gene/Insert 4
  Gene/Insert name: LEO1
  Species: H. sapiens (human)
  Entrez Gene: LEO1 (a.k.a. RDL)
Gene/Insert 5
  Gene/Insert name: WDR61
  Species: H. sapiens (human)
  Entrez Gene: SKIC8 (a.k.a. REC14, SKI8, WDR61)
Terms and licenses: Academic/Nonprofit Terms; Industry Terms: Not Available to Industry
Depositor comments: Please visit https://doi.org/10.1101/2024.10.14.618141 for bioRxiv preprint.
How to cite: pBIG1a-PAF1C-CDC73deltaKIM was a gift from Jesper Svejstrup (Addgene plasmid # 231748 ; http://n2t.net/addgene:231748 ; RRID:Addgene_231748)
